>Addgene plasmid #245693 | pICSL41276_CP | addgene full sequence | sequence record 495522 | Addgene NGS Result
TTGAGATCCTTTTTTTCTGCGCGTAATCTGCTGCTTGCAAACAAAAAAACCACCGCTACCAGCGGTGGTT
TGTTTGCCGGATCAAGAGCTACCAACTCTTTTTCCGAAGGTAACTGGCTTCAGCAGAGCGCAGATACCAA
ATACTGTTCTTCTAGTGTAGCCGTAGTTAGGCCACCACTTCAAGAACTCTGTAGCACCGCCTACATACCT
CGCTCTGCTAATCCTGTTACCAGTGGCTGCTGCCAGTGGCGATAAGTCGTGTCTTACCGGGTTGGACTCA
AGACGATAGTTACCGGATAAGGCGCAGCGGTCGGGCTGAACGGGGGGTTCGTGCACACAGCCCAGCTTGG
AGCGAACGACCTACACCGAACTGAGATACCTACAGCGTGAGCTATGAGAAAGCGCCACGCTTCCCGAAGG
GAGAAAGGCGGACAGGTATCCGGTAAGCGGCAGGGTCGGAACAGGAGAGCGCACGAGGGAGCTTCCAGGG
GGAAACGCCTGGTATCTTTATAGTCCTGTCGGGTTTCGCCACCTCTGACTTGAGCGTCGATTTTTGTGAT
GCTCGTCAGGGGGGCGGAGCCTATGGAAAAACGCCAGCAACGCGGCCTTTTTACGGTTCCTGGCCTTTTG
CTGGCCTTTTGCTCACATGTTCTTTCCTGCGTTATCCCCTGATTCTGTGGATAACCGTATTACCGCCTTT
GAGTGAGCTGATACCGCTCGCCGCAGCCGAACGACCGAGCGCAGCGAGTCAGTGAGCGAGGAAGCGGAAG
AGCGCCCAATACGCAAACCGCCTCTCCCCGCGCGTTGGCCGATTCATTAATCACTCTGTGGTCTCAGCTT
TTGTCTTCGCAGCTGGCACCAATACGCAAACCGCCTCTCCCCGCGCGTTGGCCGATTCATTAATGCAGCT
GGCACGACAGGTTTCCCGACTGGAAAGCGGGCAGTGAGCGCAACGCAATTAATGTGAGTTAGCTCACTCA
TTAGGCACCCCAGGCTTTACACTTTATGCTTCCGGCTCGTATGTTGTGTGGAATTGTGAGCGGATAACAA
TTTCACACATACTAGAGAAAGAGGAGAAATACTAGAATGAGCGTGATCGCTAAGCAGATGACCTACAAGG
TGTACATGAGCGGAACTGTGAACGGTCACTACTTCGAGGTTGAGGGTGATGGTAAGGGTAAGCCTTATGA
GGGTGAGCAGACTGTGAAGCTTACTGTGACTAAGGGTGGTCCTCTTCCTTTCGCTTGGGATATTTTGTCT
CCTCAGTGCCAGTACGGTAGCATCCCTTTCACTAAGTACCCTGAGGATATCCCTGATTACGTGAAGCAGT
CTTTCCCAGAGGGTTACACCTGGGAGAGGATCATGAATTTCGAGGATGGTGCTGTGTGCACCGTGAGCAA
CGATTCTTCTATTCAGGGAAACTGCTTCATCTACCACGTGAAGTTCTCCGGTCTGAACTTCCCTCCTAAT
GGTCCTGTGATGCAGAAGAAAACTCAGGGTTGGGAGCCTAACACCGAGAGGCTTTTTGCTAGGGATGGTA
TGCTGCTGGGTAACAACTTCATGGCTCTGAAGCTTGAGGGTGGTGGACATTACCTTTGCGAGTTCAAGAC
CACTTACAAGGCTAAGAAACCTGTGAAGATGCCTGGTTACCACTATGTGGATAGAAAGCTGGATGTGACC
AACCACAACAAGGATTACACCAGCGTTGAGCAGTGCGAGATCTCTATTGCTAGAAAGCCTGTGGTGGCTT
AGGCTTCGCTGATAGTGCTAGTGTAGATCGCTACTAGAGCCAGGCATCAAATAAAACGAAAGGCTCAGTC
GAAAGACTGGGCCTTTCGTTTTATCTGTTGTTTGTCGGTGAACGCTCTCTACTAGAGTCACACTGGCTCA
CCTTCGGGTGGGCCTTTCTGCGTTTATAACAGACAAGCTGTGACGAAGACAACGCTTGAGACCACGAAGT
GGCTCTTCAGTGGACGAAAGGGCCTCGTGATACGCCTATTTTTATAGGTTAATGTCATGATAATAATGGT
TTCTTAGACGTCAGGTGGCACTTTTCGGGGAAATGTGCGCGGAACCCCTATTTGTTTATTTTTCTAAATA
CATTCAAATATGTATCCGCTCATGAGACAATAACCCTGATAAATGCTTCAATAATATTGAAAAAGGAAGA
GTATGCGCTCACGCAACTGGTCCAGAACCTTGACCGAACGCAGCGGTGGTAACGGCGCAGTGGCGGTTTT
CATGGCTTGTTATGACTGTTTTTTTTTGGGGTACAGTCTATGCCTCGGGCATCCAAGCAGCAAGCGCGTT
ACGCCGTGGGTCGATGTTTGATGTTATGGAGCAGCAACGATGTTACGCAGCAGGGCAGTCGCCCTAAAAC
AAAGTTAAACATCATGAGGGAAGCGGTGATCGCCGAAGTATCGACTCAACTATCAGAGGTAGTTGGCGTC
ATCGAGCGCCATCTCGAACCGACGTTGCTGGCCGTACATTTGTACGGCTCCGCAGTGGATGGCGGCCTGA
AGCCACACAGCGATATTGATTTGCTGGTTACGGTGACCGTAAGGCTTGATGAAACAACGCGGCGAGCTTT
GATCAACGACCTTTTGGAAACTTCGGCTTCCCCTGGAGAGAGCGAGATTCTCCGCGCTGTAGAAGTCACC
ATTGTTGTGCACGACGACATCATTCCGTGGCGTTATCCAGCTAAGCGCGAACTGCAATTTGGAGAATGGC
AGCGCAATGACATTCTTGCAGGTATCTTCGAGCCAGCCACGATCGACATTGATCTGGCTATCTTGCTGAC
AAAAGCAAGAGAACATAGCGTTGCCTTGGTAGGTCCAGCGGCGGAGGAACTCTTTGATCCGGTTCCTGAA
CAGGATCTATTTGAGGCGCTAAATGAAACCTTAACGCTATGGAACTCGCCGCCCGACTGGGCTGGCGATG
AGCGAAATGTAGTGCTTACGTTGTCCCGCATTTGGTACAGCGCAGTAACCGGCAAAATCGCGCCGAAGGA
TGTCGCTGCCGACTGGGCAATGGAGCGCCTGCCGGCCCAGTATCAGCCCGTCATACTTGAAGCTAGACAG
GCTTATCTTGGACAAGAAGAAGATCGCTTGGCCTCGCGCGCAGATCAGTTGGAAGAATTTGTCCATTACG
TAAAAGGCGAGATCACCAAGGTAGTCGGCAAATAACTGTCAGACCAAGTTTACTCATATATACTTTAGAT
TGATTTAAAACTTCATTTTTAATTTAAAAGGATCTAGGTGAAGATCCTTTTTGATAATCTCATGACCAAA
ATCCCTTAACGTGAGTTTTCGTTCCACTGAGCGTCAGACCCCGTAGAAAAGATCAAAGGATCTTC
Features (pLannotate 1.2.2; 13 found; start..end, strand, type, name):
      1..589     +  rep_origin     ori: high-copy-number ColE1/pMB1/pBR322/pUC origin of replication
    772..821     +  CDS            lacI (fragment): lac repressor; lacI; The lac repressor binds to the lac operator to inhibit transcription in E. coli. This inhibition can be relieved by adding lactose or isopropyl-β-D-thiogalactopyranoside (IPTG).
    859..947     +  CDS            lacI (fragment): lac repressor; lacI; The lac repressor binds to the lac operator to inhibit transcription in E. coli. This inhibition can be relieved by adding lactose or isopropyl-β-D-thiogalactopyranoside (IPTG).
    960..981     +  protein_bind   CAP binding site: CAP binding activates transcription in the presence of cAMP. E. coli catabolite activator protein
    996..1026    +  promoter       lac promoter: promoter for the E. coli lac operon
   1034..1050    +  protein_bind   lac operator: The lac repressor binds to the lac operator to inhibit transcription in E. coli. This inhibition can be relieved by adding lactose or isopropyl-β-D-thiogalactopyranoside (IPTG). lac repressor encoded by lacI
   1087..1749    +  CDS            amilCP: amilCP is a fluorescent protein published in 2008, derived from Acropora millepora. It is reported to be a tetramer.
   1798..1869    +  terminator     rrnB T1 terminator: transcription terminator T1 from the E. coli rrnB gene
   1885..1912    +  terminator     T7Te terminator: phage T7 early transcription terminator
   2068..2172    +  promoter       AmpR promoter: bla
   2163..2243    -  CDS            int (fragment): INT2_ECOLX - Protein inferred from homology: Swiss-Prot protein existence level 3. Putative integrase believed to be involved in the insertion of antibiotic resistance genes into plasmids and transposons. From Escherichia coli.
   2331..2387    +  CDS            GmR (fragment): gentamycin acetyltransferase; aacC1; confers resistance to gentamycin
   2394..3182    +  CDS            aadA: S3AD_ECOLX - Experimental evidence at protein level: Swiss-Prot protein existence level 1. Mediates bacterial resistance to the antibiotics streptomycin and spectinomycin. From Escherichia coli.
