[The description below was written by a language model from this plasmid's Addgene catalogue record and pLannotate feature annotations shown in this document.]
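Description:
pICSL41276_CP is an empty Level 0 Golden Gate acceptor plasmid for building terminator modules in the MoClo syntax, derived from the pICH41276 backbone and intended for synthetic biology work, in particular assembly of plant expression constructs. It is maintained in E. coli from a high-copy ColE1/pUC-type origin and selected with spectinomycin through the aadA gene. The short integrase and gentamicin-acetyltransferase fragments annotated just upstream of aadA, next to an AmpR promoter, are most likely remnants of the integron-type cassette from which the resistance gene was taken rather than functional genes.

In place of an insert, the cloning position carries a negative-selection dropout cassette of about 1.1 kb. It consists of a CAP binding site, lac promoter and lac operator driving the amilCP purple chromoprotein from Acropora millepora, followed by the rrnB T1 and T7Te terminators; small lacI fragments sit upstream. The coding sequence has been point-mutated to remove internal BsaI and BpiI sites so that it is compatible with type IIS assembly. A terminator part is cloned in with BpiI, which displaces the chromoprotein cassette and destroys the BpiI sites, so colonies carrying the new part are white while uncut or religated acceptor gives purple colonies.

The resulting Level 0 module carries the GCTT and CGCT fusion overhangs that define the terminator position in the MoClo standard. In that system, BsaI digestion would then release the part for ordered assembly with promoter and coding-sequence modules into Level 1 transcription units. The type IIS sites themselves are not annotated in the feature table.
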