Addgene plasmid #245693: pICSL41276_CP
Purpose: (Empty Backbone) Level 0 Golden Gate Terminator acceptor with AmilCP negative selection cassette GCTT - CGCT
Depositing lab: Mark Youles. Depositing organization: Sainsbury Laboratory, Norwich.
Backbone
  Vector backbone: pICH41276
  Backbone size (bp): 2247
  Vector type: Synthetic Biology
  Selectable markers: Amil CP purple chromoprotein for purple/white negative selection
Growth in bacteria
  Bacterial resistance: Spectinomycin, 50 μg/mL
  Growth temperature: 37°C
  Growth strain: DH5alpha
  Copy number: High Copy
Gene/Insert
  Gene/Insert name: None
  Mutation: BsaI/BpiI sites removed by point-mutation
Terms and licenses: Academic/Nonprofit Terms; Industry Terms: Not Available to Industry
Depositor comments: Level 0 Acceptor for making terminator modules used for GoldenGate assemblies using the MoClo overhang syntax. Plant Golden-gate Promoters, Terminators and Level0/Level1 cloning acceptors. Insert Size: 1106, Species: Synthetic. 5' Cloning Site: BpiI (Destroyed), 3' Cloning Site: BpiI (Destroyed).
How to cite: pICSL41276_CP was a gift from Mark Youles (Addgene plasmid # 245693 ; http://n2t.net/addgene:245693 ; RRID:Addgene_245693)
